Addgene plasmid #206126: An R57A, R59A HA CAAX pMT2
Purpose: Cav2.1 N-terminus (amino acids 1-100) with R57A and R59A mutations that prevent dominant-negative suppression of Cav2.1 currents and a C-terminal CAAX (last 10 aa of H.Ras) motif and a HA tag
Depositing lab: Annette Dolphin. Depositing organization: University College London. Publication: N terminus is key to the dominant negative suppression of Ca(V)2 calcium channels: implications for episodic ataxia type 2. Page KM, Heblich F, Margas W, Pratt WS, Nieto-Rostro M, Chaggar K, Sandhu K, Davies A, Dolphin AC. J Biol Chem. 2010 Jan 8;285(2):835-44. doi: 10.1074/jbc.M109.065045. Epub 2009 Nov 10. PubMed 19903821.
Backbone
  Vector backbone: pMT2
  Backbone manufacturer: Genetics Institute Inc
  Backbone size w/o insert (bp): 5163
  Vector type: Mammalian Expression
Growth in bacteria
  Bacterial resistance: Ampicillin, 100 μg/mL
  Growth temperature: 37°C
  Growth strain: DH5alpha
  Copy number: High Copy
Gene/Insert
  Gene/Insert name: cacna1a (alt name: Cav2.1 alpha1A)
  Species: R. norvegicus (rat)
  Mutation: R57A, R59A
  Entrez Gene: Cacna1a (a.k.a. BccA1, Cav2.1, rbA-1)
  Promoter: Ad MLP/TPL/SV40
  Cloning method: Restriction Enzyme; 5′ cloning site unknown (unknown if destroyed)
  Sequencing primers: 5′ AGCTTGAGGTGTGGCAGGCTT; 3′ GGTCGAACCATGATGGCAGC
Resource information
  A portion of this plasmid was derived from a plasmid made by: Terry P. Snutch
Terms and licenses: Academic/Nonprofit Terms; Industry Terms: Not Available to Industry
How to cite: An R57A, R59A HA CAAX pMT2 was a gift from Annette Dolphin (Addgene plasmid # 206126 ; http://n2t.net/addgene:206126 ; RRID:Addgene_206126)
