[The description below was written by a language model from this plasmid's Addgene catalogue record and pLannotate feature annotations shown in this document.]
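Description:
An R57A, R59A HA CAAX pMT2 is a mammalian expression plasmid built on the pMT2 backbone; the sequenced record is about 5.5 kb. It is propagated in E. coli through a high-copy ColE1/pUC-type origin and selected with ampicillin via the β-lactamase gene and its native promoter. Short annotated fragments of rop, bom, lacI and lacZα appear to be leftovers of the plasmid's bacterial vector ancestry rather than functional parts.

The insert encodes the first 100 amino acids of the rat Cav2.1 (Cacna1a) P/Q-type calcium channel α1 subunit, carrying R57A and R59A substitutions. According to the record, these prevent the dominant-negative suppression of Cav2.1 currents. The fragment is followed by a C-terminal CAAX motif taken from the last ten residues of H-Ras, a lipidation signal that anchors proteins to the membrane, and this shows up in the feature table as a short H-Ras fragment just downstream of the Cacna1a segment. An HA epitope tag is also listed, but it is not annotated separately, so its exact position is not stated.

Expression uses the pMT2 composite promoter: an SV40 enhancer/early region, adenovirus major late promoter and tripartite leader sequences (the adenoviral POL and pTP "CDS" hits probably reflect these viral segments) and a chimeric intron. Downstream of the insert lie a mouse DHFR coding sequence, the SV40 polyadenylation signal and an adenovirus VA RNA gene, which generally enhances translation in transfected cells. The tiny chicken β-actin promoter hit is likely spurious.

The construct suits work on how the channel N-terminus mediates dominant-negative suppression of CaV2 channels, a mechanism relevant to episodic ataxia type 2. There it would serve as a membrane-tethered mutant that lacks suppression.
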