Features (pLannotate 1.2.2; 18 found; start..end, strand, type, name):
      7..336     -  promoter       SV40 promoter: SV40 enhancer and early promoter
    357..788     -  CDS            POL (fragment): DPOL_ADE05 - Experimental evidence at protein level: Swiss-Prot protein existence level 1. Eukaryotic-type DNA polymerase involved in viral genomic replication. DNA synthesis is protein primed, and acts in a strand displacement replication. Assembles in complex with viral pTP, DBP, host NFIA and host POU2F1/OCT1 on viral origin of replication. The polymerase covalently transfers dCMP onto pTP, thereby initiating complementary strand synthesis. From Human adenovirus C serotype 5 (HAdV-5) (Human adenovirus 5).
    805..1034    +  intron         chimeric intron: chimera between introns from adenovirus and immunoglobulin heavy chain genes
   1088..1387    +  CDS            Cacna1a (fragment): CAC1A_RAT - Also known as Cach4, Cacn3, Cacnl1a4. Experimental evidence at protein level: Swiss-Prot protein existence level 1. Voltage-sensitive calcium channels (VSCC) mediate the entry of calcium ions into excitable cells and are also involved in a variety of calcium-dependent processes, including muscle contraction, hormone or neurotransmitter release, gene expression, cell motility, cell division and cell death. The isoform alpha-1A gives rise to P and/or Q- type calcium currents. P/Q-type calcium channels belong to the 'high- voltage activated' (HVA) group and are specifically blocked by
   1427..1459    +  CDS            H-Ras (fragment): human small GTPase proto-oncoprotein
   1464..1480    +  promoter       chicken β-actin promoter (fragment): contains a 21-bp deletion relative to the standard chicken β-actin promoter
   1566..2129    +  CDS            DHFR: mouse dihydrofolate reductase; Mus musculus Dhfr
   2210..2293    +  CDS            large T antigen (fragment): large T antigen from SV40 (simian virus 40)
   2316..2450    +  polyA_signal   SV40 poly(A) signal: SV40 polyadenylation signal
   2458..2808    -  CDS            PTP (fragment): TERM_ADE02 - Experimental evidence at protein level: Swiss-Prot protein existence level 1. Protein covalently bound to the viral DNA that acts as a primer for viral genomic replication by DNA strand displacement. Assembles on the viral origin of replication in an initiation complex with viral polymerase, DBP, host NFIA and host POU2F1/OCT1. During initiation, the polymerase covalently couples the first dCTP with Ser- 580 of pTP. The terminal protein stimulates the template activity over 20 fold compared to protein-free templates. Neo-synthesized viral genomes are linked to two preterminal prot
   2839..2995    +  ncRNA          VA: Accession: RF00102 - VA RNA
   3058..3111    -  CDS            lacI (fragment): lac repressor; lacI; The lac repressor binds to the lac operator to inhibit transcription in E. coli. This inhibition can be relieved by adding lactose or isopropyl-β-D-thiogalactopyranoside (IPTG).
   3294..3882    -  rep_origin     ori: high-copy-number ColE1/pMB1/pBR322/pUC origin of replication
   4053..4913    -  CDS            AmpR: β-lactamase; bla; confers resistance to ampicillin, carbenicillin, and related antibiotics
   4914..5018    -  promoter       AmpR promoter: bla
   5113..5148    +  CDS            rop (fragment): Rop protein, which maintains plasmids at low copy number; rop
   5250..5349    +  misc_feature   bom (fragment): basis of mobility region from pBR322
   5355..5509    -  CDS            lacZα (fragment): LacZα fragment of β-galactosidase; lacZ fragment
>Addgene plasmid #206126 | An R57A, R59A HA CAAX pMT2 | addgene full sequence | sequence record 412911 | Addgene NGS Result
AAGCTTTTTGCAAAAGCCTAGGCCTCCAAAAAAGCCTCCTCACTACTTCTGGAATAGCTCAGAGGCCGAG
GCGGCCTCGGCCTCTGCATAAATAAAAAAAATTAGTCAGCCATGGGGCGGAGAATGGGCGGAACTGGGCG
GAGTTAGGGGCGGGATGGGCGGAGTTAGGGGCGGGACTATGGTTGCTGACTAATTGAGATGCATGCTTTG
CATACTTCTGCCTGCTGGGGAGCCTGGGGACTTTCCACACCTGGTTGCTGACTAATTGAGATGCATGCTT
TGCATACTTCTGCCTGCTGGGGAGCCTGGGGACTTTCCACACCCTAACTGACACACATTCCACAGGATCC
GGTCGCGCGAATTTCGAGCGGTGTTCCGCGGTCCTCCTCGTATAGAAACTCGGACCACTCTGAGACGAAG
GCTCGCGTCCAGGCCAGCACGAAGGAGGCTAAGTGGGAGGGGTAGCGGTCGTTGTCCACTAGGGGGTCCA
CTCGCTCCAGGGTGTGAAGACACATGTCGCCCTCTTCGGCATCAAGGAAGGTGATTGGTTTATAGGTGTA
GGCCACGTGACCGGGTGTTCCTGAAGGGGGGCTATAAAAGGGGGTGGGGGCGCGTTCGTCCTCACTCTCT
TCCGCATCGCTGTCTGCGAGGGCCAGCTGTTGGGCTCGCGGTTGAGGACAAACTCTTCGCGGTCTTTCCA
GTACTCTTGGATCGGAAACCCGTCGGCCTCCGAACGGTACTCCGCCACCGAGGGACCTGAGCGAGTCCGC
ATCGACCGGATCGGAAAACCTCTCGACTGTTGGGGTGAGTACTCCCTCTCAAAAGCGGGCATGACTTCTG
CGCTAAGATTGTCAGTTTCCAAAAACGAGGAGGATTTGATATTCACCTGGCCCGCGGTGATGCCTTTGAG
GGTGGCCGCGTCCATCTGGTCAGAAAAGACAATCTTTTTGTTGTCAAGCTTGAGGTGTGGCAGGCTTGAG
ATCTGGCCATACACTTGAGTGACAATGACATCCACTTTGCCTTTCTCTCCACAGGTGTCCACTCCCAGGT
CCAACTGCAGGCGAGCCTGAATTGCGGCCGCACTAGTATGGCCCGCTTTGGAGACGAGATGCCGGGCCGC
TACGGCGCAGGCGGAGGAGGCTCAGGGCCGGCCGCCGGGGTGGTCGTGGGCGCCGCGGGCGGCCGAGGAG
CCGGGGGCAGCCGGCAGGGCGGGCAGCCCGGAGCGCAGAGGATGTACAAGCAGTCGATGGCGCAGGCAGC
GGCGACCATGGCCCTCTACAACCCCATCCCTGTCCGCCAGAACTGCCTCACGGTCAACCGCTCCCTGTTC
CTCTTCAGTGAAGACAACGTGGTGAGAAAATACGCCAAAAAGATCACGGAATGGCCTCGAGTCTACCCTT
ACGACGTCCCTGACTACGCCGTTCGAGGCTGCATGAGCTGCAAGTGTGTGCTCTCCTGAATTCCGGGGGG
GGGGGGGGGGGGGACAGCTCAGGGCTGCGATTTCGCGCCAAACTTGACGGCAATCCTAGCGTGAAGGCTG
GTAGGATTTTATCCCCGCTGCCATCATGGTTCGACCATTGAACTGCATCGTCGCCGTGTCCCAAAATATG
GGGATTGGCAAGAACGGAGACCTACCCTGGCCTCCGCTCAGGAACGAGTTCAAGTACTTCCAAAGAATGA
CCACAACCTCTTCAGTGGAAGGTAAACAGAATCTGGTGATTATGGGTAGGAAAACCTGGTTCTCCATTCC
TGAGAAGAATCGACCTTTAAAGGACAGAATTAATATAGTTCTCAGTAGAGAACTCAAAGAACCACCACGA
GGAGCTCATTTTCTTGCCAAAAGTTTGGATGATGCCTTAAGACTTATTGAACAACCGGAATTGGCAAGTA
AAGTAGACATGGTTTGGATAGTCGGAGGCAGTTCTGTTTACCAGGAAGCCATGAATCAACCAGGCCACCT
CAGACTCTTTGTGACAAGGATCATGCAGGAATTTGAAAGTGACACGTTTTTCCCAGAAATTGATTTGGGG
AAATATAAACTTCTCCCAGAATACCCAGGCGTCCTCTCTGAGGTCCAGGAGGAAAAAGGCATCAAGTATA
AGTTTGAAGTCTACGAGAAGAAAGACTAACAGGAAGATGCTTTCAAGTTCTCTGCTCCCCTCCTAAAGCT
ATGCATTTTTATAAGACCATGGGACTTTTGCTGGCTTTAGATCATAATCAGCCATACCACATTTGTAGAG
GTTTTACTTGCTTTAAAAAACCTCCCACACCTCCCCCTGAACCTGAAACATAAAATGAATGCAATTGTTG
TTGTTAACTTGTTTATTGCAGCTTATAATGGTTACAAATAAAGCAATAGCATCACAAATTTCACAAATAA
AGCATTTTTTTCACTGCATTCTAGTTGTGGTTTGTCCAAACTCATCAATGTATCTTATCATGTCTGGATC
CCCGGCCAACGGTCTGGTGACCCGGCTGCGAGAGCTCGGTGTACCTGAGACGCGAGTAAGCCCTTGAGTC
AAAGACGTAGTCGTTGCAAGTCCGCACCAGGTACTGATATCCCACCAAAAAGTGCGGCGGCGGCTGGCGG
TAGAGGGGCCAGCGTAGGGTGGCCGGGGCTCCGGGGGCGAGGTCTTCCAACATAAGGCGATGATATCCGT
AGATGTACCTGGACATCCAGGTGATGCCGGCGGCGGTGGTGGAGGCGCGCGGAAAGTCGCGGACGCGGTT
CCAGATGTTGCGCAGCGGCAAAAAGTGCTCCATGGTCGGGACGCTCTGGCCGGTGAGGCGTGCGCAGTCG
TTGACGCTCTAGACCGTGCAAAAGGAGAGCCTGTAAGCGGGCACTCTTCCGTGGTCTGGTGGATAAATTC
GCAAGGGTATCATGGCGGACGACCGGGGTTCGAACCCCGGATCCGGCCGTCCGCCGTGATCCATGCGGTT
ACCGCCCGCGTGTCGAACCCAGGTGTGCGACGTCAGACAACGGGGGAGCGCTCCTTTTGGCTTCCTTCCA
GGCGCGGCGGCTGCTGCGCTAGCTTTTTTGGCGAGCTCGAATTAATTCTGCATTAATGAATCGGCCAACG
CGCGGGGAGAGGCGGTTTGCGTATTGGGCGCTCTTCCGCTTCCTCGCTCACTGACTCGCTGCGCTCGGTC
GTTCGGCTGCGGCGAGCGGTATCAGCTCACTCAAAGGCGGTAATACGGTTATCCACAGAATCAGGGGATA
ACGCAGGAAAGAACATGTGAGCAAAAGGCCAGCAAAAGGCCAGGAACCGTAAAAAGGCCGCGTTGCTGGC
GTTTTTCCATAGGCTCCGCCCCCCTGACGAGCATCACAAAAATCGACGCTCAAGTCAGAGGTGGCGAAAC
CCGACAGGACTATAAAGATACCAGGCGTTTCCCCCTGGAAGCTCCCTCGTGCGCTCTCCTGTTCCGACCC
TGCCGCTTACCGGATACCTGTCCGCCTTTCTCCCTTCGGGAAGCGTGGCGCTTTCTCATAGCTCACGCTG
TAGGTATCTCAGTTCGGTGTAGGTCGTTCGCTCCAAGCTGGGCTGTGTGCACGAACCCCCCGTTCAGCCC
GACCGCTGCGCCTTATCCGGTAACTATCGTCTTGAGTCCAACCCGGTAAGACACGACTTATCGCCACTGG
CAGCAGCCACTGGTAACAGGATTAGCAGAGCGAGGTATGTAGGCGGTGCTACAGAGTTCTTGAAGTGGTG
GCCTAACTACGGCTACACTAGAAGAACAGTATTTGGTATCTGCGCTCTGCTGAAGCCAGTTACCTTCGGA
AAAAGAGTTGGTAGCTCTTGATCCGGCAAACAAACCACCGCTGGTAGCGGTGGTTTTTTTGTTTGCAAGC
AGCAGATTACGCGCAGAAAAAAAGGATCTCAAGAAGATCCTTTGATCTTTTCTACGGGGTCTGACGCTCA
GTGGAACGAAAACTCACGTTAAGGGATTTTGGTCATGAGATTATCAAAAAGGATCTTCACCTAGATCCTT
TTAAATTAAAAATGAAGTTTTAAATCAATCTAAAGTATATATGAGTAAACTTGGTCTGACAGTTACCAAT
GCTTAATCAGTGAGGCACCTATCTCAGCGATCTGTCTATTTCGTTCATCCATAGTTGCCTGACTCCCCGT
CGTGTAGATAACTACGATACGGGAGGGCTTACCATCTGGCCCCAGTGCTGCAATGATACCGCGAGACCCA
CGCTCACCGGCTCCAGATTTATCAGCAATAAACCAGCCAGCCGGAAGGGCCGAGCGCAGAAGTGGTCCTG
CAACTTTATCCGCCTCCATCCAGTCTATTAATTGTTGCCGGGAAGCTAGAGTAAGTAGTTCGCCAGTTAA
TAGTTTGCGCAACGTTGTTGCCATTGCTACAGGCATCGTGGTGTCACGCTCGTCGTTTGGTATGGCTTCA
TTCAGCTCCGGTTCCCAACGATCAAGGCGAGTTACATGATCCCCCATGTTGTGCAAAAAAGCGGTTAGCT
CCTTCGGTCCTCCGATCGTTGTCAGAAGTAAGTTGGCCGCAGTGTTATCACTCATGGTTATGGCAGCACT
GCATAATTCTCTTACTGTCATGCCATCCGTAAGATGCTTTTCTGTGACTGGTGAGTACTCAACCAAGTCA
TTCTGAGAATAGTGTATGCGGCGACCGAGTTGCTCTTGCCCGGCGTCAATACGGGATAATACCGCGCCAC
ATAGCAGAACTTTAAAAGTGCTCATCATTGGAAAACGTTCTTCGGGGCGAAAACTCTCAAGGATCTTACC
GCTGTTGAGATCCAGTTCGATGTAACCCACTCGTGCACCCAACTGATCTTCAGCATCTTTTACTTTCACC
AGCGTTTCTGGGTGAGCAAAAACAGGAAGGCAAAATGCCGCAAAAAAGGGAATAAGGGCGACACGGAAAT
GTTGAATACTCATACTCTTCCTTTTTCAATATTATTGAAGCATTTATCAGGGTTATTGTCTCATGAGCGG
ATACATATTTGAATGTATTTAGAAAAATAAACAAATAGGGGTTCCGCGCACATTTCCCCGAAAAGTGCCA
CCTGACGTCTAAGAAACCATTATTATCATGACATTAACCTATAAAAATAGGCGTATCACGAGGCCCTTTC
GTCTCGCGCGTTTCGGTGATGACGGTGAAAACCTCTGACACATGCAGCTCCCGGAGACGGTCACAGCTTG
TCTGTAAGCGGATGCCGGGAGCAGACAAGCCCGTCAGGGCGCGTCAGCGGGTGTTGGCGGGTGTCGGGGC
TGGCTTAACTATGCGGCATCAGAGCAGATTGTACTGAGAGTGCACCATATGCGGTGTGAAATACCGCACA
GATGCGTAAGGAGAAAATACCGCATCAGGCGCCATTCGCCATTCAGGCTGCGCAACTGTTGGGAAGGGCG
ATCGGTGCGGGCCTCTTCGCTATTACGCCAGCTGGCGAAAGGGGGATGTGCTGCAAGGCGATTAAGTTGG
GTAACGCCAGGGTTTTCCCAGTCACGACGTTGTAAAACGACGGCCAGTGCC
